Addgene plasmid #128399: pTrc99S-ssDsbA-PD-4xDQNAT
Purpose: Periplasmic expression of H. influenzae protein D with C terminal 4xDQNAT glycosylation sites in E. coli
Depositing lab: Michael Jewett. Depositing organization: Northwestern University. Publication: On-demand biomanufacturing of protective conjugate vaccines. Stark JC, Jaroentomeechai T, Moeller TD, Hershewe JM, Warfel KF, Moricz BS, Martini AM, Dubner RS, Hsu KJ, Stevenson TC, Jones BD, DeLisa MP, Jewett MC. Sci Adv. 2021 Feb 3;7(6). pii: 7/6/eabe9444. doi: 10.1126/sciadv.abe9444. Print 2021 Feb. PubMed 33536221.
Backbone
  Vector backbone: pTrc99S
  Backbone size w/o insert (bp): 4535
  Total vector size (bp): 5625
  Vector type: Bacterial Expression
Growth in bacteria
  Bacterial resistance: Spectinomycin and Streptomycin, 50 & 50 μg/mL
  Growth temperature: 37°C
  Growth strain: DH5alpha
  Copy number: Low Copy
Gene/Insert
  Gene/Insert name: H. influenzae protein D
  Species: H. influenzae
  Insert size (bp): 1161
  Promoter: trc
  Tag / fusion protein: 4xDQNAT glycosylation tag (C terminal on insert); 6xHis tag (C terminal on insert); DsbA signal sequence for periplasmic translocation (N terminal on backbone)
  Cloning method: Gibson Cloning
  Sequencing primers: 5′ GACAATTAATCATCCGGCTCG; 3′ GATTTAATCTGTATCAGG
Terms and licenses: Academic/Nonprofit Terms; Industry Terms: Not Available to Industry
How to cite: pTrc99S-ssDsbA-PD-4xDQNAT was a gift from Michael Jewett (Addgene plasmid # 128399 ; http://n2t.net/addgene:128399 ; RRID:Addgene_128399)
