[The description below was written by a language model from this plasmid's Addgene catalogue record and pLannotate feature annotations shown in this document.]
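Description:
pTrc99S-ssDsbA-PD-4xDQNAT is a bacterial expression plasmid for producing Haemophilus influenzae protein D in the E. coli periplasm as a glycosylation-competent carrier protein. It is built on pTrc99S, a pTrc99-type backbone in which the ampicillin marker has been replaced. The feature table shows only short remnants of the β-lactamase gene flanking an intact aadA (SmR) gene, consistent with the recorded spectinomycin/streptomycin selection. Replication relies on a ColE1/pMB1-family origin with the pBR322 bom region and only a fragment of rop. The catalogue lists the plasmid as low copy, while the annotation tool labels this origin class generically as high copy. The total length is about 5.6 kb.

Expression is driven by the trc promoter, a trp/lac hybrid, followed by a lac operator. The plasmid carries lacI under the lacIq promoter, so transcription is repressed until induced with IPTG. The rrnB T1 and T2 terminators lie downstream of the coding region. The annotated open reading frame matches glpQ (hpd), the glycerophosphodiester phosphodiesterase known as protein D. According to the catalogue, it is preceded by the DsbA signal sequence, which directs export to the periplasm. It is followed by four tandem DQNAT sequons and a 6xHis tag. These short fusion elements are not separately annotated in the feature table. DQNAT is an acceptor motif for bacterial N-linked oligosaccharyltransferases such as PglB, so the C-terminal tag provides sites for attaching polysaccharide antigens, and the His tag allows affinity purification. The associated publication concerns on-demand production of conjugate vaccines, where constructs like this supply the carrier protein.
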