Features (pLannotate 1.2.2; 19 found; start..end, strand, type, name):
   1055..1072    +  promoter       tet promoter (fragment): E. coli promoter for tetracycline efflux protein gene
   1068..1169    -  CDS            yciV (fragment): RNAAM_ECOLI - Also known as trpH From Escherichia coli (strain K12).
   1245..1274    +  promoter       trc promoter: strong E. coli promoter; hybrid between the trp and lac UV5 promoters
   1282..1298    +  protein_bind   lac operator: The lac repressor binds to the lac operator to inhibit transcription in E. coli. This inhibition can be relieved by adding lactose or isopropyl-β-D-thiogalactopyranoside (IPTG). lac repressor encoded by lacI
   1319..2374    +  CDS            glpQ: GLPQ_HAEIN - Also known as hpd. Experimental evidence at protein level: Swiss-Prot protein existence level 1. Glycerophosphoryl diester phosphodiesterase hydrolyzes deacylated phospholipids to G3P and the corresponding alcohols. Has a specific affinity for human immunoglobulin D myeloma protein. From Haemophilus influenzae (strain ATCC 51907 / DSM 11121 / KW20 / Rd).
   2575..2690    +  ncRNA          5S rRNA: Accession: RF00001 - 5S ribosomal RNA
   2694..2780    +  terminator     rrnB T1 terminator: Escherichia coli rrnB; transcription terminator T1 from the E. coli rrnB gene
   2872..2899    +  terminator     rrnB T2 terminator: transcription terminator T2 from the E. coli rrnB gene
   2918..3009    +  promoter       AmpR promoter: bla
   3010..3037    +  CDS            AmpR (fragment): β-lactamase; bla; confers resistance to ampicillin, carbenicillin, and related antibiotics
   3073..3096    +  promoter       Pc promoter (fragment): intI1 (promoter lies within the coding sequence); class 1 integron promoter
   3272..3328    +  CDS            GmR (fragment): gentamycin acetyltransferase; aacC1; confers resistance to gentamycin
   3335..4126    +  CDS            SmR: aminoglycoside adenylyltransferase (Murphy, 1985); aadA; confers resistance to spectinomycin and streptomycin
   4164..4198    +  CDS            bla(M) (fragment): β-lactamase lacking the signal sequence; bla(M); allows cytosolic expression of β-lactamase
   4370..4958    +  rep_origin     ori: high-copy-number ColE1/pMB1/pBR322/pUC origin of replication
   5144..5284    -  misc_feature   bom: basis of mobility region from pBR322
   5386..5426    -  CDS            rop (fragment): Rop protein, which maintains plasmids at low copy number; rop
   5470..5547    +  promoter       lacIq promoter: lacI (mutant); In the lacIq allele, a single base change in the promoter boosts expression of the lacI gene about 10-fold.
   5548..1013    +  CDS            lacI (across the origin): lac repressor; lacI; The lac repressor binds to the lac operator to inhibit transcription in E. coli. This inhibition can be relieved by adding lactose or isopropyl-β-D-thiogalactopyranoside (IPTG).
>Addgene plasmid #128399 | pTrc99S-ssDsbA-PD-4xDQNAT | addgene full sequence | sequence record 261736 | Addgene NGS Result
TGAACCAGGCCAGCCACGTTTCTGCGAAAACGCGGGAAAAAGTGGAAGCGGCGATGGCGGAGCTGAATTA
CATTCCCAACCGCGTGGCACAACAACTGGCGGGCAAACAGTCGTTGCTGATTGGCGTTGCCACCTCCAGT
CTGGCCCTGCACGCGCCGTCGCAAATTGTCGCGGCGATTAAATCTCGCGCCGATCAACTGGGTGCCAGCG
TGGTGGTGTCGATGGTAGAACGAAGCGGCGTCGAAGCCTGTAAAGCGGCGGTGCACAATCTTCTCGCGCA
ACGCGTCAGTGGGCTGATCATTAACTATCCGCTGGATGACCAGGATGCCATTGCTGTGGAAGCTGCCTGC
ACTAATGTTCCGGCGTTATTTCTTGATGTCTCTGACCAGACACCCATCAACAGTATTATTTTCTCCCATG
AAGACGGTACGCGACTGGGCGTGGAGCATCTGGTCGCATTGGGTCACCAGCAAATCGCGCTGTTAGCGGG
CCCATTAAGTTCTGTCTCGGCGCGTCTGCGTCTGGCTGGCTGGCATAAATATCTCACTCGCAATCAAATT
CAGCCGATAGCGGAACGGGAAGGCGACTGGAGTGCCATGTCCGGTTTTCAACAAACCATGCAAATGCTGA
ATGAGGGCATCGTTCCCACTGCGATGCTGGTTGCCAACGATCAGATGGCGCTGGGCGCAATGCGCGCCAT
TACCGAGTCCGGGCTGCGCGTTGGTGCGGATATCTCGGTAGTGGGATACGACGATACCGAAGACAGCTCA
TGTTATATCCCGCCGTTAACCACCATCAAACAGGATTTTCGCCTGCTGGGGCAAACCAGCGTGGACCGCT
TGCTGCAACTCTCTCAGGGCCAGGCGGTGAAGGGCAATCAGCTGTTGCCCGTCTCACTGGTGAAAAGAAA
AACCACCCTGGCGCCCAATACGCAAACCGCCTCTCCCCGCGCGTTGGCCGATTCATTAATGCAGCTGGCA
CGACAGGTTTCCCGACTGGAAAGCGGGCAGTGAGCGCAACGCAATTAATGTAAGTTAGCGCGAATTGATC
TGGTTTGACAGCTTATCATCGACTGCACGGTGCACCAATGCTTCTGGCGTCAGGCAGCCATCGGAAGCTG
TGGTATGGCTGTGCAGGTCGTAAATCACTGCATAATTCGTGTCGCTCAAGGCGCACTCCCGTTCTGGATA
ATGTTTTTTGCGCCGACATCATAACGGTTCTGGCAAATATTCTGAAATGAGCTGTTGACAATTAATCATC
CGGCTCGTATAATGTGTGGAATTGTGAGCGGATAACAATTTCACACAGGAAACAGACCATGGGCATGAAA
AAGATTTGGCTGGCGCTGGCTGGTTTAGTTTTAGCGTTTAGCGCATCGGCGTCTAGAGGCCGGCTCGGCC
TTAAGTCAGACAAGATCATTATCGCGCATCGCGGTGCCTCCGGCTACTTGCCGGAGCATACTTTGGAGAG
CAAAGCCTTAGCATTTGCCCAACAAGCGGATTACTTGGAACAAGACTTGGCCATGACTAAGGATGGGCGT
CTGGTGGTGATTCACGACCATTTTCTTGATGGTCTTACGGATGTAGCTAAGAAGTTTCCGCATCGCCATC
GTAAGGACGGGCGCTATTATGTAATCGATTTTACCTTGAAGGAAATTCAAAGCTTGGAGATGACCGAAAA
CTTTGAGACGAAGGATGGGAAGCAAGCGCAAGTCTACCCGAATCGTTTTCCCTTATGGAAAAGCCATTTT
CGCATCCATACTTTTGAGGATGAGATTGAGTTTATCCAAGGGCTGGAAAAGTCTACTGGCAAGAAAGTTG
GGATCTATCCTGAGATCAAGGCACCGTGGTTTCATCATCAAAACGGTAAGGACATCGCCGCTGAGACCTT
AAAAGTACTGAAGAAGTATGGCTACGATAAAAAGACTGACATGGTTTACCTTCAAACGTTCGATTTTAAT
GAGTTGAAACGTATTAAAACAGAATTATTGCCCCAGATGGGGATGGATTTGAAGTTGGTTCAGTTAATCG
CCTACACCGACTGGAAGGAAACGCAGGAGAAGGATCCCAAAGGATACTGGGTGAATTATAATTATGATTG
GATGTTCAAGCCAGGAGCAATGGCTGAAGTAGTAAAATATGCGGATGGTGTAGGCCCCGGCTGGTATATG
CTTGTGAACAAAGAAGAAAGCAAGCCTGATAATATCGTCTATACTCCCTTAGTCAAAGAACTGGCCCAAT
ATAACGTAGAAGTTCACCCTTACACCGTCCGTAAGGACGCCTTACCGGAGTTTTTTACTGACGTCAATCA
AATGTATGATGCCTTGCTGAACAAGAGTGGAGCGACAGGCGTCTTCACCGACTTTCCAGACACTCTCGAG
GATCAGAACGCGACCGGCGGTGACCAAAATGCCACAGGTGGCGATCAAAACGCCACCGGCGGTGACCAGA
ATGCGACAGTCGACCATCACCATCATCACCATTAAAAGCTTGGCTGTTTTGGCGGATGAGAGAAGATTTT
CAGCCTGATACAGATTAAATCAGAACGCAGAAGCGGTCTGATAAAACAGAATTTGCCTGGCGGCAGTAGC
GCGGTGGTCCCACCTGACCCCATGCCGAACTCAGAAGTGAAACGCCGTAGCGCCGATGGTAGTGTGGGGT
CTCCCCATGCGAGAGTAGGGAACTGCCAGGCATCAAATAAAACGAAAGGCTCAGTCGAAAGACTGGGCCT
TTCGTTTTATCTGTTGTTTGTCGGTGAACGCTCTCCTGAGTAGGACAAATCCGCCGGGAGCGGATTTGAA
CGTTGCGAAGCAACGGCCCGGAGGGTGGCGGGCAGGACGCCCGCCATAAACTGCCAGGCATCAAATTAAG
CAGAAGGCCATCCTGACGGATGGCCTTTTTGCGTTTCTACAAACTCTTTTGTTTATTTTTCTAAATACAT
TCAAATATGTATCCGCTCATGAGACAATAACCCTGATAAATGCTTCAATAATATTGAAAAAGGAAGAGTA
TGAGTATTCAACATTTCCGTGTCGCCCGACGTCGATATCCGGATGAAGGCACGAACCCAGTGGACATAAG
CCTGTTCGGTTCGTAAGCTGTAATGCAAGTAGCGTATGCGCTCACGCAACTGGTCCAGAACCTTGACCGA
ACGCAGCGGTGGTAACGGCGCAGTGGCGGTTTTCATGGCTTGTTATGACTGTTTTTTTGGGGTACAGTCT
ATGCCTCGGGCATCCAAGCAGCAAGCGCGTTACGCCGTGGGTCGATGTTTGATGTTATGGAGCAGCAACG
ATGTTACGCAGCAGGGCAGTCGCCCTAAAACAAAGTTAAACATCATGAGGGAAGCGGTGATCGCCGAAGT
ATCGACTCAACTATCAGAGGTAGTTGGCGTCATCGAGCGCCATCTCGAACCGACGTTGCTGGCCGTACAT
TTGTACGGCTCCGCAGTGGATGGCGGCCTGAAGCCACACAGTGATATTGATTTGCTGGTTACGGTGACCG
TAAGGCTTGATGAAACAACGCGGCGAGCTTTGATCAACGACCTTTTGGAAACTTCGGCTTCCCCTGGAGA
GAGCGAGATTCTCCGCGCTGTAGAAGTCACCATTGTTGTGCACGACGACATCATTCCGTGGCGTTATCCA
GCTAAGCGCGAACTGCAATTTGGAGAATGGCAGCGCAATGACATTCTTGCAGGTATCTTCGAGCCAGCCA
CGATCGACATTGATCTGGCTATCTTGCTGACAAAAGCAAGAGAACATAGCGTTGCCTTGGTAGGTCCAGC
GGCGGAGGAACTCTTTGATCCGGTTCCTGAACAGGATCTATTTGAGGCGCTAAATGAAACCTTAACGCTA
TGGAACTCGCCGCCCGACTGGGCTGGCGATGAGCGAAATGTAGTGCTTACGTTGTCCCGCATTTGGTACA
GCGCAGTAACCGGCAAAATCGCGCCGAAGGATGTCGCTGCCGACTGGGCAATGGAGCGCCTGCCGGCCCA
GTATCAGCCCGTCATACTTGAAGCTAGACAGGCTTATCTTGGACAAGAAGAAGATCGCTTGGCCTCGCGC
GCAGATCAGTTGGAAGAATTTGTCCACTACGTGAAAGGCGAGATCACCAAGGTAGTCGGCAAATAATGTC
TAACAATTCGTTCAAGCCGACGGATATCCTCGAGCTGAGATAGGTGCCTCACTGATTAAGCATTGGTAAC
TGTCAGACCAAGTTTACTCATATATACTTTAGATTGATTTAAAACTTCATTTTTAATTTAAAAGGATCTA
GGTGAAGATCCTTTTTGATAATCTCATGACCAAAATCCCTTAACGTGAGTTTTCGTTCCACTGAGCGTCA
GACCCCGTAGAAAAGATCAAAGGATCTTCTTGAGATCCTTTTTTTCTGCGCGTAATCTGCTGCTTGCAAA
CAAAAAAACCACCGCTACCAGCGGTGGTTTGTTTGCCGGATCAAGAGCTACCAACTCTTTTTCCGAAGGT
AACTGGCTTCAGCAGAGCGCAGATACCAAATACTGTCCTTCTAGTGTAGCCGTAGTTAGGCCACCACTTC
AAGAACTCTGTAGCACCGCCTACATACCTCGCTCTGCTAATCCTGTTACCAGTGGCTGCTGCCAGTGGCG
ATAAGTCGTGTCTTACCGGGTTGGACTCAAGACGATAGTTACCGGATAAGGCGCAGCGGTCGGGCTGAAC
GGGGGGTTCGTGCACACAGCCCAGCTTGGAGCGAACGACCTACACCGAACTGAGATACCTACAGCGTGAG
CTATGAGAAAGCGCCACGCTTCCCGAAGGGAGAAAGGCGGACAGGTATCCGGTAAGCGGCAGGGTCGGAA
CAGGAGAGCGCACGAGGGAGCTTCCAGGGGGAAACGCCTGGTATCTTTATAGTCCTGTCGGGTTTCGCCA
CCTCTGACTTGAGCGTCGATTTTTGTGATGCTCGTCAGGGGGGCGGAGCCTATGGAAAAACGCCAGCAAC
GCGGCCTTTTTACGGTTCCTGGCCTTTTGCTGGCCTTTTGCTCACATGTTCTTTCCTGCGTTATCCCCTG
ATTCTGTGGATAACCGTATTACCGCCTTTGAGTGAGCTGATACCGCTCGCCGCAGCCGAACGACCGAGCG
CAGCGAGTCAGTGAGCGAGGAAGCGGAAGAGCGCCTGATGCGGTATTTTCTCCTTACGCATCTGTGCGGT
ATTTCACACCGCATATGGTGCACTCTCAGTACAATCTGCTCTGATGCCGCATAGTTAAGCCAGTATACAC
TCCGCTATCGCTACGTGACTGGGTCATGGCTGCGCCCCGACACCCGCCAACACCCGCTGACTCGCCCTGA
CGGGCTTGTCTGCTCCCGGCATCCGCTTACAGACAAGCTGTGACCGTCTCCGGGAGCTGCATGTGTCAGA
GGTTTTCACCGTCATCACCGAAACGCGCGAGGCAGCAGATCAATTCGCGCGCGAAGGCGAAGCGGCATGC
ATTTACGTTGACACCATCGAATGGTGCAAAACCTTTCGCGGTATGGCATGATAGCGCCCGGAAGAGAGTC
AATTCAGGGTGGTGAATGTGAAACCAGTAACGTTATACGATGTCGCAGAGTATGCCGGTGTCTCTTATCA
GACCGTTTCCCGCGTGG
